Addgene plasmid #74132: Rlucrarr3-Flash4
Purpose: FlAsH-BRET reporter to monitor conformational changes in Arrestin3. Insertion of FlAsH motif (CCPGCC) following amino acid residue 225 of Arrestin3.
Depositing lab: Louis Luttrell. Depositing organization: Medical University of South Carolina. Publication: The conformational signature of beta-arrestin2 predicts its trafficking and signalling functions. Lee MH, Appleton KM, Strungs EG, Kwon JY, Morinelli TA, Peterson YK, Laporte SA, Luttrell LM. Nature. 2016 Mar 31;531(7596):665-8. doi: 10.1038/nature17154. Epub 2016 Mar 23. PubMed 27007854.
Backbone
  Vector backbone: pcDNA3.1-RLucC2
  Backbone manufacturer: gift from M. Bouvier (University of Montreal)
  Vector type: Mammalian Expression
Growth in bacteria
  Bacterial resistance: Kanamycin, 50 μg/mL
  Growth temperature: 37°C
  Growth strain: DH5alpha
  Copy number: High Copy
Gene/Insert
  Gene/Insert name: Arrestin3 (alt name: Arr3, beta-Arrestin2)
  Species: R. norvegicus (rat)
  Mutation: Insertion of FlAsH motif (CCPGCC) following amino acid residue 225.
  Tag / fusion protein: Renilla luciferase (rLuc) (N terminal on backbone)
  Cloning method: Restriction Enzyme; 5′ cloning site HindIII (unknown if destroyed); 3′ cloning site ApaI (unknown if destroyed)
  Sequencing primers: 5′ CMV-forward; 3′ BGH-Rev
Resource information
  A portion of this plasmid was derived from a plasmid made by: pcDNA3.1-rLuc-arrestin3 backbone was a gift from M. Bouvier (University of Montreal, Montreal Quebec, Canada)
Terms and licenses: Academic/Nonprofit Terms; Industry Terms: Not Available to Industry
How to cite: Rlucrarr3-Flash4 was a gift from Louis Luttrell (Addgene plasmid # 74132 ; http://n2t.net/addgene:74132 ; RRID:Addgene_74132)
