[The description below was written by a language model from this plasmid's Addgene catalogue record.]
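Description:
Rlucrarr3-Flash4 is a mammalian expression plasmid built on a pcDNA3.1-RLucC2 backbone that encodes an intramolecular FlAsH-BRET biosensor for rat Arrestin3 (also called Arr3 or beta-arrestin2). It is propagated in E. coli as a high-copy plasmid under kanamycin selection. The record provides no feature table, so the promoter, polyadenylation signal and origins are not explicitly listed. The recommended sequencing primers (CMV-forward and BGH-reverse) are consistent with the usual pcDNA3.1 arrangement, in which a CMV promoter drives the insert and a BGH terminator follows it. No mammalian selection marker is stated.

The arrestin coding sequence was inserted by restriction cloning between HindIII and ApaI sites, placing it in frame downstream of a backbone-encoded Renilla luciferase, which forms an N-terminal fusion. The arrestin itself carries a six-residue tetracysteine motif (CCPGCC) inserted after amino acid 225. This motif binds the membrane-permeant biarsenical dye FlAsH, which becomes fluorescent on binding and can act as an energy acceptor for light emitted by the luciferase donor. Because donor and acceptor sit on the same polypeptide, changes in BRET efficiency report changes in the distance or orientation between the N-terminus and the labelled position, and therefore conformational rearrangements within arrestin.

The name "Flash4" suggests that it is one of a series of sensors differing in the position of the motif, though the record describes only this one. It is intended for expression in cultured mammalian cells to monitor Arrestin3 conformational changes.
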