>Addgene plasmid #74132 | Rlucrarr3-Flash4 | depositor partial sequence | sequence record 139001 | Rlucrarr3-Flash4
GAGAGTGCTGAAGAACGAGCAGGGGGATCTCCGGCGAGCTCTCGAGAATTCTCACGCGTCTGCAGGATAT
CAAGCTTGCGTTACCGGATCCATGGGTGAAAAACCAGGGACCAGGGTCTTCAAGAAGTCGAGCCCTAACT
GCAAGCTCACCGTGTACTTGGGCAAGCGTGACTTTGTGGATCACTTGGACAAAGTGGATCCTGTCGATGG
TGTGGTGCTTGTGGATCCTGACTACTTGAAGGACCGGAAAGTGTTTGTGACCCTCACCTGTGCCTTCCGC
TATGGCCGAGAAGACCTGGATGTACTGGGCCTGTCTTTCCGCAAAGATCTGTTCATCGCCACCTACCAGG
CCTTCCCCCCCATGCCCAACCCACCTCGGCCCCCCACCCGCCTACAGGACCGACTGCTGAAGAAGTTGGG
CCAGCATGCCCACCCCTTTTTTTTCACAATACCCCAGAATTTGCCTTGCTCCGTCACACTGCAGCCAGGA
CCGGAGGACACAGGGAAGGCCTGTGGAGTAGACTTTGAGATTCGAGCCTTCTGTGCCAAATCTATAGAAG
AAAAAAGCCACAAAAGGAACTCCGTGCGGCTTATCATCAGAAAGGTACAGTTTGCTCCTGAGACACCCGG
CCCCCAGCCATCAGCTGAAACCACACGCCACTTCCTCATGTCTGACCGGAGGTCCCTGCACCTAGAGGCT
TCCCTGGACAAAGAGCTGTACTACCATGGGGAACCCCTCAATGTCAACGTCCACGTCACCAACAATTGTT
GTCCTGGTTGTTGTTCTGCCAAGACCGTCAAGAAGATCAGAGTGTCTGTGAGACAGTATGCCGACATTTG
CCTCTTCAGCACCGCGCAGTACAAGTGTCCTGTGGCTCAGCTTGAACAAGATGACCAGGTGTCTCCCAGT
TCCACATTCTGCAAGGTGTACACCATAACCCCGCTGCTCAGTGACAACCGAGAGAAGCGTGGCCTTGCCC
TTGATGGGCAACTCAAGCACGAAGACACCAACCTGGCTTCCAGCACCATTGTGAAGGAGGGAGCCAACAA
GGAGGTGCTGGGAATCCTAGTATCCTACAGGGTCAAGGTGAAGCTGGTGGTGTCTCGAGGCGGGGATGTC
TCCGTGGAGCTACCTTTCGTCCTAATGCACCCCAAGCCCCACGACCACATCACCCTTCCCCGACCCCAGT
CAGCCCCCCGGGAAATAGACATCCCTGTGGATACCAACCTCATTGAATTCGATACCAACTATGCCACAGA
CGACGACATCGTGTTTGAGGACTTTGCGAGGCTTCGGCTGAAGGGGATGAAGGATGACGACTGTGATGAC
CAGTTCTGCTAGTCTAGAGGGCCCGGGATCCACCGGATCTAGATAAC
