>Addgene plasmid #74132 | Rlucrarr3-Flash4 | addgene partial sequence | sequence record 140599 | CMV-F 5'-CGCAAATGGGCGGTAGGCGTG-3'
TCAGATCCGCTAGAGCCACCATGACCAGCAAGGTGTACGACCCCGAGCAGAGGAAGAGGATGATCACCGG
CCCCCAGTGGTGGGCCAGGTGCAAGCAGATGAACGTGCTGGACAGCTTCATCAACTACTACGACAGCGAG
AAGCACGCCGAGAACGCCGTGATCTTCCTGCACGGCAACGCCGCTAGCAGCTACCTGTGGAGGCACGTGG
TGCCCCACATCGAGCCCGTGGCCAGGTGCATCATCCCCGATCTGATCGGCATGGGCAAGAGCGGCAAGAG
CGGCAACGGCAGCTACAGGCTGCTGGACCACTACAAGTACCTGACCGCCTGGTTCGAGCTCCTGAACCTG
CCCAAGAAGATCATCTTCGTGGGCCACGACTGGGGCGCCTGCCTGGCCTTCCACTACAGCTACGAGCACC
AGGACAAGATCAAGGCCATCGTGCACGCCGAGAGCGTGGTGGACGTGATCGAGAGCTGGGACGAGTGGCC
AGACATCGAGGAGGACATCGCCCTGATCAAGAGCGAGGAGGGCGAGAAGATGGTGCTGGAGAACAACTTC
TTCGTGGAGACCATGCTGCCCAGCAAGATCATGAGAAAGCTGGAGCCCGAGGAGTTCGCCGCCTACCTGG
AGCCCTTCAAGGAGAAGGGCGAGGTGAGAAGACCCACCCTGAGCTGGCCCAGAGAGATCCCCCTGGTGAA
GGGCGGCAAGCCCGACGTGGTGCAGATCGTGAGAAACTACAACGCCTACCTGAGAGCCAGCGACGACCT
