>Addgene plasmid #74132 | Rlucrarr3-Flash4 | addgene partial sequence | sequence record 140603 | Arr3F5 5'-CTCAGCTTGAACAAGATG-3'
TAACCCCGCTGCTCAGTGACAACCGAGAGAAGCGTGGCCTTGCCCTTGATGGGCAACTCAAGCACGAAGA
CACCAACCTGGCTTCCAGCACCATTGTGAAGGAGGGAGCCAACAAGGAGGTGCTGGGAATCCTAGTATCC
TACAGGGTCAAGGTGAAGCTGGTGGTGTCTCGAGGCGGGGATGTCTCCGTGGAGCTACCTTTCGTCCTAA
TGCACCCCAAGCCCCACGACCACATCACCCTTCCCCGACCCCAGTCAGCCCCCCGGGAAATAGACATCCC
TGTGGATACCAACCTCATTGAATTCGATACCAACTATGCCACAGACGACGACATCGTGTTTGAGGACTTT
GCGAGGCTTCGGCTGAAGGGGATGAAGGATGACGACTGTGATGACCAGTTCTGCTAGTCTAGAGGGCCCG
GGATCCACCGGATCTAGATAACTGATCATAATCAGCCATACCACATTTGTAGAGGTTTTACTTGCTTTAA
AAAACCTCCCACACCTCCCCCTGAACCTGAAACATAAAATGAATGCAATTGTTGTTGTTAACTTGTTTAT
TGCAGCTTATAATGGTTACAAATAAAGCAATAGCATCACAAATTTCACAAATAAAGCATTTTTTTCACTG
CATTCTAGTTGTGGTTTGTCCAAACTCATCAATGTATCTTAACGCGTAAATTGTAAGCGTTAATATTTTG
TTAAAATTCGCGTTAAATTTTTGTTAAATCAGCTCATTTTTTAACCAATAGGCCGAAATCGGCAAAATCC
CTTATAAATCAAAAGAATAGACCGAGATAGGGTTGAGTGTTGTTCCAGTTTGGAACAAGAGTCCACTATT
AAAGAACGTGGACTCCAACGTCAAAGGGCGAAAAAA
