>Addgene plasmid #74132 | Rlucrarr3-Flash4 | addgene partial sequence | sequence record 141131 | RlucC2-F 5'-GACGAGATGGGCAAGTACATC-3'
TCTCCGGCGAGCTCTCGAGAATTCTCACGCGTCTGCAGGATATCAAGCTTGCGTTACCGGATCCATGGGT
GAAAAACCAGGGACCAGGGTCTTCAAGAAGTCGAGCCCTAACTGCAAGCTCACCGTGTACTTGGGCAAGC
GTGACTTTGTGGATCACTTGGACAAAGTGGATCCTGTCGATGGTGTGGTGCTTGTGGATCCTGACTACTT
GAAGGACCGGAAAGTGTTTGTGACCCTCACCTGTGCCTTCCGCTATGGCCGAGAAGACCTGGATGTACTG
GGCCTGTCTTTCCGCAAAGATCTGTTCATCGCCACCTACCAGGCCTTCCCCCCCATGCCCAACCCACCTC
GGCCCCCCACCCGCCTACAGGACCGACTGCTGAAGAAGTTGGGCCAGCATGCCCACCCCTTTTTTTTCAC
AATACCCCAGAATTTGCCTTGCTCCGTCACACTGCAGCCAGGACCGGAGGACACAGGGAAGGCCTGTGGA
GTAGACTTTGAGATTCGAGCCTTCTGTGCCAAATCTATAGAAGAAAAAAGCCACAAAAGGAACTCCGTGC
GGCTTATCATCAGAAAGGTACAGTTTGCTCCTGAGACACCCGGCCCCCAGCCATCAGCTGAAACCACACG
CCACTTCCTCATGTCTGACCGGAGGTCCCTGCACCTAGAGGCTTCCCTGGACAAAGAGCTGTACTACCAT
GGGGAACCCCTCAATGTCAACGTCCACGTCACCAACAATTGTTGTCCTGGTTGTTGTTCTGCCAAGACCG
TCAAGAAGATCAGAGTGTCTGTGAGACAGTATGCCGACATTTGCCTCTTCAGCACCGCGCAGTACAAGTG
TCCTGTGGCTCAGCTTGAACAAGATGACCAGGTGTCTCCCAGTTCCACATTCTGCA
